Addgene plasmid #142523: TFORF2523
Purpose: Lentiviral vector for overexpressing transcription factor ORFs with unique 24-bp barcodes. Barcodes facilitate identification of transcription factors in pooled screens.
Depositing lab: Feng Zhang. Depositing organization: Broad Institute. Publication: A transcription factor atlas of directed differentiation. Joung J, Ma S, Tay T, Geiger-Schuller KR, Kirchgatterer PC, Verdine VK, Guo B, Arias-Garcia MA, Allen WE, Singh A, Kuksenko O, Abudayyeh OO, Gootenberg JS, Fu Z, Macrae RK, Buenrostro JD, Regev A, Zhang F. Cell. 2023 Jan 5;186(1):209-229.e26. doi: 10.1016/j.cell.2022.11.026. PubMed 36608654.
Backbone
  Vector backbone: pLX_TRC317
  Backbone manufacturer: Broad Institute Genetic Perturbation Platform
  Backbone size w/o insert (bp): 8264
  Vector type: Mammalian Expression, Lentiviral
  Selectable markers: Puromycin
Growth in bacteria
  Bacterial resistance: Ampicillin, 100 μg/mL
  Growth temperature: 37°C
  Growth strain: NEB Stable
  Copy number: High Copy
Gene/Insert
  Gene/Insert name: NRF1
  Species: H. sapiens (human)
  Insert size (bp): 1613
  Entrez Gene: NRF1 (a.k.a. ALPHA-PAL)
  Promoter: EF1a
  Cloning method: Unknown
  Sequencing primers: 5′ GGGTGGAGACTGAAGTTAGGCCAG; 3′ CACATAGCGTAAAAGGAGCAACATAG
Terms and licenses: Academic/Nonprofit Terms; Industry Terms: Not Available to Industry
Depositor comments: NM_005011,NM_001040110,ENST00000393232,ENST00000223190,ENST00000393230 . The transcription factor ORF portion of this plasmid was synthesized by Genewiz. Please test multiple small colonies in case of plasmid recombination. To make this collection available in a timely manner, a portion of this collection was not fully sequenced by Addgene. If an Addgene verified full plasmid sequence is not available, please contact us prior to placing an order to request the full sequence.
How to cite: TFORF2523 was a gift from Feng Zhang (Addgene plasmid # 142523 ; http://n2t.net/addgene:142523 ; RRID:Addgene_142523)
