[The description below was written by a language model from this plasmid's Addgene catalogue record and pLannotate feature annotations shown in this document.]
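Description:
TFORF2523 is a lentiviral mammalian expression plasmid built on the pLX_TRC317 backbone, one member of a barcoded transcription factor ORF collection. It carries the human NRF1 open reading frame (nuclear respiratory factor 1, also called ALPHA-PAL), a transcription factor linked to the control of nuclear genes for respiration, heme biosynthesis and mitochondrial DNA transcription and replication. The ORF, which was made by gene synthesis, sits directly downstream of the strong constitutive EF-1α promoter and is followed by a WPRE, which enhances transcript stability and expression. According to the catalogue entry, each construct in the series also bears a unique 24-bp barcode so the transcription factor can be identified in pooled screens. The barcode is not annotated in the feature table, and its exact position is not stated. A short U6 promoter fragment between the ORF and the WPRE is probably residual backbone sequence.

The viral framework is third-generation and self-inactivating. An RSV promoter drives a truncated HIV-1 5' LTR, followed by the Ψ packaging signal, a partial gag sequence, the RRE for Rev-dependent RNA export and a cPPT/CTS. A ΔU3 3' LTR and an SV40 polyadenylation signal close the unit. Upstream of the EF-1α cassette, within the proviral region, an SV40 early promoter drives puromycin N-acetyltransferase, allowing selection of transduced cells with puromycin. In bacteria the plasmid is maintained by a high-copy ColE1/pUC origin with ampicillin resistance, and an f1 origin is also present. The depositor notes a risk of recombination during propagation. The sequenced record of 9,877 nt agrees with the stated backbone and insert sizes. The construct is intended for NRF1 overexpression, alone or in pooled screens such as directed-differentiation studies.
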