Features (pLannotate 1.2.2; 31 found; start..end, strand, type, name):
      1..1179    +  promoter       EF-1α promoter: strong constitutive promoter for human elongation factor EF-1α
   1196..2704    +  CDS            NRF1: NRF1_HUMAN - Experimental evidence at protein level: Swiss-Prot protein existence level 1. Transcription factor that activates the expression of the EIF2S1 (EIF2-alpha) gene. Links the transcriptional modulation of key metabolic genes to cellular growth and development. Implicated in the control of nuclear genes required for respiration, heme biosynthesis, and mitochondrial DNA transcription and replication. From Homo sapiens (Human).
   2720..2773    +  promoter       U6 promoter (fragment): RNA polymerase III promoter for human U6 snRNA
   2815..3403    +  misc_feature   WPRE: woodchuck hepatitis virus posttranscriptional regulatory element
   3454..3473    +  misc_feature   cPPT/CTS (fragment): central polypurine tract and central termination sequence of HIV-1
   3475..3708    +  LTR            3' LTR (ΔU3): self-inactivating 3' long terminal repeat (LTR) from HIV-1
   3786..3907    +  polyA_signal   SV40 poly(A) signal: SV40 polyadenylation signal
   3947..4082    +  rep_origin     SV40 ori: SV40 origin of replication
   4103..4121    -  promoter       T7 promoter: promoter for bacteriophage T7 RNA polymerase
   4129..4284    +  CDS            lacZα (fragment): LacZα fragment of β-galactosidase; lacZ fragment
   4289..4717    +  rep_origin     f1 ori (sequence partly withheld): f1 bacteriophage origin of replication; arrow indicates direction of (+) strand synthesis
   4770..4874    +  promoter       AmpR promoter: bla
   4875..5735    +  CDS            AmpR: β-lactamase; bla; confers resistance to ampicillin, carbenicillin, and related antibiotics
   5906..6494    +  rep_origin     ori: high-copy-number ColE1/pMB1/pBR322/pUC origin of replication
   6677..6769    +  CDS            lacI (fragment): lac repressor; lacI; The lac repressor binds to the lac operator to inhibit transcription in E. coli. This inhibition can be relieved by adding lactose or isopropyl-β-D-thiogalactopyranoside (IPTG).
   6782..6803    +  protein_bind   CAP binding site: CAP binding activates transcription in the presence of cAMP. E. coli catabolite activator protein
   6818..6848    +  promoter       lac promoter: promoter for the E. coli lac operon
   6856..6872    +  protein_bind   lac operator: The lac repressor binds to the lac operator to inhibit transcription in E. coli. This inhibition can be relieved by adding lactose or isopropyl-β-D-thiogalactopyranoside (IPTG). lac repressor encoded by lacI
   6917..6935    +  promoter       T3 promoter: promoter for bacteriophage T3 RNA polymerase
   6963..7189    +  promoter       RSV promoter: Rous sarcoma virus enhancer/promoter
   7190..7370    +  LTR            5' LTR (truncated): truncated 5' long terminal repeat (LTR) from HIV-1
   7417..7542    +  misc_feature   HIV-1 Ψ: packaging signal of human immunodeficiency virus type 1
   7526..7889    +  CDS            HIV-1 gag (fragment): gag protein from human immunodeficiency virus 1; gag
   8035..8268    +  misc_feature   RRE: The Rev response element (RRE) of HIV-1 allows for Rev-dependent mRNA export from the nucleus to the cytoplasm.
   8645..8671    +  CDS            Rev (fragment): human immunodeficiency virus 1 (HIV-1) Rev protein; rev; enhances nuclear export of unspliced and incompletely spliced viral mRNAs
   8678..8701    +  promoter       SV40 promoter (fragment): SV40 early promoter
   8702..8773    +  promoter       SV40 promoter (fragment): SV40 enhancer and early promoter
   8797..8932    +  rep_origin     SV40 ori: SV40 origin of replication
   8978..9574    +  CDS            PuroR (fragment): puromycin N-acetyltransferase; pac from Streptomyces; confers resistance to puromycin
   9623..9740    +  misc_feature   cPPT/CTS: central polypurine tract and central termination sequence of HIV-1
   9805..9871    +  CDS            small t antigen (fragment): SV40 (simian virus 40) small t antigen
>Addgene plasmid #142523 | TFORF2523 | addgene full sequence | sequence record 317784 | Addgene NGS Result
GGCTCCGGTGCCCGTCAGTGGGCAGAGCGCACATCGCCCACAGTCCCCGAGAAGTTGGGGGGAGGGGTCG
GCAATTGAACCGGTGCCTAGAGAAGGTGGCGCGGGGTAAACTGGGAAAGTGATGTCGTGTACTGGCTCCG
CCTTTTTCCCGAGGGTGGGGGAGAACCGTATATAAGTGCAGTAGTCGCCGTGAACGTTCTTTTTCGCAAC
GGGTTTGCCGCCAGAACACAGGTAAGTGCCGTGTGTGGTTCCCGCGGGCCTGGCCTCTTTACGGGTTATG
GCCCTTGCGTGCCTTGAATTACTTCCACCTGGCTGCAGTACGTGATTCTTGATCCCGAGCTTCGGGTTGG
AAGTGGGTGGGAGAGTTCGAGGCCTTGCGCTTAAGGAGCCCCTTCGCCTCGTGCTTGAGTTGAGGCCTGG
CCTGGGCGCTGGGGCCGCCGCGTGCGAATCTGGTGGCACCTTCGCGCCTGTCTCGCTGCTTTCGATAAGT
CTCTAGCCATTTAAAATTTTTGATGACCTGCTGCGACGCTTTTTTTCTGGCAAGATAGTCTTGTAAATGC
GGGCCAAGATCTGCACACTGGTATTTCGGTTTTTGGGGCCGCGGGCGGCGACGGGGCCCGTGCGTCCCAG
CGCACATGTTCGGCGAGGCGGGGCCTGCGAGCGCGGCCACCGAGAATCGGACGGGGGTAGTCTCAAGCTG
GCCGGCCTGCTCTGGTGCCTGGCCTCGCGCCGCCGTGTATCGCCCCGCCCTGGGCGGCAAGGCTGGCCCG
GTCGGCACCAGTTGCGTGAGCGGAAAGATGGCCGCTTCCCGGCCCTGCTGCAGGGAGCTCAAAATGGAGG
ACGCGGCGCTCGGGAGAGCGGGCGGGTGAGTCACCCACACAAAGGAAAAGGGCCTTTCCGTCCTCAGCCG
TCGCTTCATGTGACTCCACGGAGTACCGGGCGCCGTCCAGGCACCTCGATTAGTTCTCGAGCTTTTGGAG
TACGTCGTCTTTAGGTTGGGGGGAGGGGTTTTATGCGATGGAGTTTCCCCACACTGAGTGGGTGGAGACT
GAAGTTAGGCCAGCTTGGCACTTGATGTAATTCTCCTTGGAATTTGCCCTTTTTGAGTTTGGATCTTGGT
TCATTCTCAAGCCTCAGACAGTGGTTCAAAGTTTTTTTCTTCCATTTCAGGTGTCGTGAGGCTAGCACCG
CCACCATGGAGGAACACGGAGTGACCCAAACCGAACATATGGCTACCATAGAAGCACATGCAGTGGCCCA
GCAAGTGCAGCAGGTCCATGTGGCTACTTACACCGAGCATAGTATGCTGAGTGCTGATGAAGACTCGCCT
TCTTCTCCCGAGGACACCTCTTACGATGACTCAGATATACTCAACTCCACAGCAGCTGATGAGGTGACAG
CTCATCTGGCAGCTGCAGGTCCTGTGGGAATGGCCGCTGCTGCTGCTGTGGCAACAGGAAAGAAACGGAA
ACGGCCTCATGTATTTGAGTCTAATCCATCTATCCGGAAGAGGCAACAAACACGTTTGCTTCGGAAACTT
CGAGCCACGTTAGATGAATATACTACTCGTGTGGGACAGCAAGCTATTGTCCTCTGTATCTCACCCTCCA
AACCTAACCCTGTCTTTAAAGTGTTTGGTGCAGCACCTTTGGAGAATGTGGTGCGTAAGTACAAGAGCAT
GATCCTGGAAGACCTGGAGTCTGCTCTGGCAGAACACGCCCCTGCGCCACAGGAGGTTAACTCAGAACTG
CCGCCTCTCACCATCGACGGAATTCCAGTCTCTGTGGACAAAATGACCCAGGCCCAGCTTCGGGCATTTA
TCCCAGAGATGCTCAAGTACTCTACAGGTCGGGGAAAACCAGGCTGGGGGAAAGAAAGCTGCAAGCCCAT
CTGGTGGCCTGAAGATATCCCCTGGGCAAATGTCCGGAGTGATGTCCGCACAGAAGAGCAAAAGCAGAGG
GTTTCATGGACCCAGGCACTACGGACCATAGTTAAAAACTGTTATAAACAGCATGGGCGGGAAGACCTTT
TGTATGCCTTTGAAGATCAGCAAACGCAAACACAGGCCACAGCCACACATAGTATAGCTCATCTTGTACC
ATCACAGACTGTAGTCCAGACTTTTAGTAACCCTGATGGCACTGTCTCACTTATCCAGGTTGGTACGGGG
GCAACAGTAGCCACATTGGCTGATGCTTCAGAATTGCCAACCACGGTCACCGTTGCCCAAGTGAATTATT
CTGCCGTGGCTGATGGAGAGGTGGAACAAAATTGGGCCACGTTACAGGGAGGTGAGATGACCATCCAGAC
GACGCAAGCATCAGAGGCCACCCAGGCGGTGGCATCGTTGGCAGAGGCCGCAGTGGCAGCTTCTCAGGAG
ATGCAGCAGGGAGCTACAGTCACTATGGCGCTTAACAGCGAAGCTGCCGCCCATGCTGTCGCCACCCTGG
CTGAGGCCACCTTACAAGGTGGGGGACAGATCGTCTTGTCTGGGGAAACCGCAGCAGCCGTCGGAGCACT
TACTGGAGTCCAAGATGCTAATGGCCTGGTCCAGATCCCTGTGAGCATGTACCAGACTGTGGTGACCAGC
CTCGCCCAGGGCAACGGACCAGTGCAGGTGGCCATGGCCCCTGTGACCACCAGGATATCAGACAGCGCAG
TCACCATGGACGGCCAAGCTGTGGAGGTGGTGACATTGGAACAGTAGTAATGAACTAGTCCGTAACTTGA
AAGTATTTCGATTTCTTGGCTTTATATATCTTGTGGAAAGGACGATTGCGTCCGGACTGCAGCTTGACGA
CGCGTTAAGTCGACAATCAACCTCTGGATTACAAAATTTGTGAAAGATTGACTGGTATTCTTAACTATGT
TGCTCCTTTTACGCTATGTGGATACGCTGCTTTAATGCCTTTGTATCATGCTATTGCTTCCCGTATGGCT
TTCATTTTCTCCTCCTTGTATAAATCCTGGTTGCTGTCTCTTTATGAGGAGTTGTGGCCCGTTGTCAGGC
AACGTGGCGTGGTGTGCACTGTGTTTGCTGACGCAACCCCCACTGGTTGGGGCATTGCCACCACCTGTCA
GCTCCTTTCCGGGACTTTCGCTTTCCCCCTCCCTATTGCCACGGCGGAACTCATCGCCGCCTGCCTTGCC
CGCTGCTGGACAGGGGCTCGGCTGTTGGGCACTGACAATTCCGTGGTGTTGTCGGGGAAATCATCGTCCT
TTCCTTGGCTGCTCGCCTGTGTTGCCACCTGGATTCTGCGCGGGACGTCCTTCTGCTACGTCCCTTCGGC
CCTCAATCCAGCGGACCTTCCTTCCCGCGGCCTGCTGCCGGCTCTGCGGCCTCTTCCGCGTCTTCGCCTT
CGCCCTCAGACGAGTCGGATCTCCCTTTGGGCCGCCTCCCCGCGTCGACTTTAAGACCAATGACTTACAA
GGCAGCTGTAGATCTTAGCCACTTTTTAAAAGAAAAGGGGGGACTGGAAGGGCTAATTCACTCCCAACGA
AGACAAGATCTGCTTTTTGCTTGTACTGGGTCTCTCTGGTTAGACCAGATCTGAGCCTGGGAGCTCTCTG
GCTAACTAGGGAACCCACTGCTTAAGCCTCAATAAAGCTTGCCTTGAGTGCTTCAAGTAGTGTGTGCCCG
TCTGTTGTGTGACTCTGGTAACTAGAGATCCCTCAGACCCTTTTAGTCAGTGTGGAAAATCTCTAGCAGT
ACGTATAGTAGTTCATGTCATCTTATTATTCAGTATTTATAACTTGCAAAGAAATGAATATCAGAGAGTG
AGAGGAACTTGTTTATTGCAGCTTATAATGGTTACAAATAAAGCAATAGCATCACAAATTTCACAAATAA
AGCATTTTTTTCACTGCATTCTAGTTGTGGTTTGTCCAAACTCATCAATGTATCTTATCATGTCTGGCTC
TAGCTATCCCGCCCCTAACTCCGCCCATCCCGCCCCTAACTCCGCCCAGTTCCGCCCATTCTCCGCCCCA
TGGCTGACTAATTTTTTTTATTTATGCAGAGGCCGAGGCCGCCTCGGCCTCTGAGCTATTCCAGAAGTAG
TGAGGAGGCTTTTTTGGAGGCCTAGGGACGTACCCAATTCGCCCTATAGTGAGTCGTATTACGCGCGCTC
ACTGGCCGTCGTTTTACAACGTCGTGACTGGGAAAACCCTGGCGTTACCCAACTTAATCGCCTTGCAGCA
CATCCCCCTTTCGCCAGCTGGCGTAATAGCGAAGAGGCCCGCACCGATCGCCCTTCCCAACAGTTGCGCA
GCCTGAATGGCGAATGGG
[124 nt withheld, positions 4289-4412]
C
[91 nt withheld, positions 4414-4504]
A
[49 nt withheld, positions 4506-4554]
CCTTTGACGTTGGAGTCCACGTTCTTT
[37 nt withheld, positions 4582-4618]
ACCCTATCTCGGTCTATTCTTTTGATTTATAAGGGATTTTGCCGATTTCGGCCTATTGGTTAAAAAATGA
GCTGATTTAACAAAAATTTAACGCGAATTTTAACAAAATATTAACGCTTACAATTTAGGTGGCACTTTTC
GGGGAAATGTGCGCGGAACCCCTATTTGTTTATTTTTCTAAATACATTCAAATATGTATCCGCTCATGAG
ACAATAACCCTGATAAATGCTTCAATAATATTGAAAAAGGAAGAGTATGAGTATTCAACATTTCCGTGTC
GCCCTTATTCCCTTTTTTGCGGCATTTTGCCTTCCTGTTTTTGCTCACCCAGAAACGCTGGTGAAAGTAA
AAGATGCTGAAGATCAGTTGGGTGCACGAGTGGGTTACATCGAACTGGATCTCAACAGCGGTAAGATCCT
TGAGAGTTTTCGCCCCGAAGAACGTTTTCCAATGATGAGCACTTTTAAAGTTCTGCTATGTGGCGCGGTA
TTATCCCGTATTGACGCCGGGCAAGAGCAACTCGGTCGCCGCATACACTATTCTCAGAATGACTTGGTTG
AGTACTCACCAGTCACAGAAAAGCATCTTACGGATGGCATGACAGTAAGAGAATTATGCAGTGCTGCCAT
AACCATGAGTGATAACACTGCGGCCAACTTACTTCTGACAACGATCGGAGGACCGAAGGAGCTAACCGCT
TTTTTGCACAACATGGGGGATCATGTAACTCGCCTTGATCGTTGGGAACCGGAGCTGAATGAAGCCATAC
CAAACGACGAGCGTGACACCACGATGCCTGTAGCAATGGCAACAACGTTGCGCAAACTATTAACTGGCGA
ACTACTTACTCTAGCTTCCCGGCAACAATTAATAGACTGGATGGAGGCGGATAAAGTTGCAGGACCACTT
CTGCGCTCGGCCCTTCCGGCTGGCTGGTTTATTGCTGATAAATCTGGAGCCGGTGAGCGTGGGTCTCGCG
GTATCATTGCAGCACTGGGGCCAGATGGTAAGCCCTCCCGTATCGTAGTTATCTACACGACGGGGAGTCA
GGCAACTATGGATGAACGAAATAGACAGATCGCTGAGATAGGTGCCTCACTGATTAAGCATTGGTAACTG
TCAGACCAAGTTTACTCATATATACTTTAGATTGATTTAAAACTTCATTTTTAATTTAAAAGGATCTAGG
TGAAGATCCTTTTTGATAATCTCATGACCAAAATCCCTTAACGTGAGTTTTCGTTCCACTGAGCGTCAGA
CCCCGTAGAAAAGATCAAAGGATCTTCTTGAGATCCTTTTTTTCTGCGCGTAATCTGCTGCTTGCAAACA
AAAAAACCACCGCTACCAGCGGTGGTTTGTTTGCCGGATCAAGAGCTACCAACTCTTTTTCCGAAGGTAA
CTGGCTTCAGCAGAGCGCAGATACCAAATACTGTTCTTCTAGTGTAGCCGTAGTTAGGCCACCACTTCAA
GAACTCTGTAGCACCGCCTACATACCTCGCTCTGCTAATCCTGTTACCAGTGGCTGCTGCCAGTGGCGAT
AAGTCGTGTCTTACCGGGTTGGACTCAAGACGATAGTTACCGGATAAGGCGCAGCGGTCGGGCTGAACGG
GGGGTTCGTGCACACAGCCCAGCTTGGAGCGAACGACCTACACCGAACTGAGATACCTACAGCGTGAGCT
ATGAGAAAGCGCCACGCTTCCCGAAGGGAGAAAGGCGGACAGGTATCCGGTAAGCGGCAGGGTCGGAACA
GGAGAGCGCACGAGGGAGCTTCCAGGGGGAAACGCCTGGTATCTTTATAGTCCTGTCGGGTTTCGCCACC
TCTGACTTGAGCGTCGATTTTTGTGATGCTCGTCAGGGGGGCGGAGCCTATGGAAAAACGCCAGCAACGC
GGCCTTTTTACGGTTCCTGGCCTTTTGCTGGCCTTTTGCTCACATGTTCTTTCCTGCGTTATCCCCTGAT
TCTGTGGATAACCGTATTACCGCCTTTGAGTGAGCTGATACCGCTCGCCGCAGCCGAACGACCGAGCGCA
GCGAGTCAGTGAGCGAGGAAGCGGAAGAGCGCCCAATACGCAAACCGCCTCTCCCCGCGCGTTGGCCGAT
TCATTAATGCAGCTGGCACGACAGGTTTCCCGACTGGAAAGCGGGCAGTGAGCGCAACGCAATTAATGTG
AGTTAGCTCACTCATTAGGCACCCCAGGCTTTACACTTTATGCTTCCGGCTCGTATGTTGTGTGGAATTG
TGAGCGGATAACAATTTCACACAGGAAACAGCTATGACCATGATTACGCCAAGCGCGCAATTAACCCTCA
CTAAAGGGAACAAAAGCTGGAGCTGCAAGCTTAATGTAGTCTTATGCAATACTCTTGTAGTCTTGCAACA
TGGTAACGATGAGTTAGCAACATGCCTTACAAGGAGAGAAAAAGCACCGTGCATGCCGATTGGTGGAAGT
AAGGTGGTACGATCGTGCCTTATTAGGAAGGCAACAGACGGGTCTGACATGGATTGGACGAACCACTGAA
TTGCCGCATTGCAGAGATATTGTATTTAAGTGCCTAGCTCGATACATAAACGGGTCTCTCTGGTTAGACC
AGATCTGAGCCTGGGAGCTCTCTGGCTAACTAGGGAACCCACTGCTTAAGCCTCAATAAAGCTTGCCTTG
AGTGCTTCAAGTAGTGTGTGCCCGTCTGTTGTGTGACTCTGGTAACTAGAGATCCCTCAGACCCTTTTAG
TCAGTGTGGAAAATCTCTAGCAGTGGCGCCCGAACAGGGACTTGAAAGCGAAAGGGAAACCAGAGGAGCT
CTCTCGACGCAGGACTCGGCTTGCTGAAGCGCGCACGGCAAGAGGCGAGGGGCGGCGACTGGTGAGTACG
CCAAAAATTTTGACTAGCGGAGGCTAGAAGGAGAGAGATGGGTGCGAGAGCGTCAGTATTAAGCGGGGGA
GAATTAGATCGCGATGGGAAAAAATTCGGTTAAGGCCAGGGGGAAAGAAAAAATATAAATTAAAACATAT
AGTATGGGCAAGCAGGGAGCTAGAACGATTCGCAGTTAATCCTGGCCTGTTAGAAACATCAGAAGGCTGT
AGACAAATACTGGGACAGCTACAACCATCCCTTCAGACAGGATCAGAAGAACTTAGATCATTATATAATA
CAGTAGCAACCCTCTATTGTGTGCATCAAAGGATAGAGATAAAAGACACCAAGGAAGCTTTAGACAAGAT
AGAGGAAGAGCAAAACAAAAGTAAGACCACCGCACAGCAAGCGGCCGCTGATCTTCAGACCTGGAGGAGG
AGATATGAGGGACAATTGGAGAAGTGAATTATATAAATATAAAGTAGTAAAAATTGAACCATTAGGAGTA
GCACCCACCAAGGCAAAGAGAAGAGTGGTGCAGAGAGAAAAAAGAGCAGTGGGAATAGGAGCTTTGTTCC
TTGGGTTCTTGGGAGCAGCAGGAAGCACTATGGGCGCAGCGTCAATGACGCTGACGGTACAGGCCAGACA
ATTATTGTCTGGTATAGTGCAGCAGCAGAACAATTTGCTGAGGGCTATTGAGGCGCAACAGCATCTGTTG
CAACTCACAGTCTGGGGCATCAAGCAGCTCCAGGCAAGAATCCTGGCTGTGGAAAGATACCTAAAGGATC
AACAGCTCCTGGGGATTTGGGGTTGCTCTGGAAAACTCATTTGCACCACTGCTGTGCCTTGGAATGCTAG
TTGGAGTAATAAATCTCTGGAACAGATTTGGAATCACACGACCTGGATGGAGTGGGACAGAGAAATTAAC
AATTACACAAGCTTAATACACTCCTTAATTGAAGAATCGCAAAACCAGCAAGAAAAGAATGAACAAGAAT
TATTGGAATTAGATAAATGGGCAAGTTTGTGGAATTGGTTTAACATAACAAATTGGCTGTGGTATATAAA
ATTATTCATAATGATAGTAGGAGGCTTGGTAGGTTTAAGAATAGTTTTTGCTGTACTTTCTATAGTGAAT
AGAGTTAGGCAGGGATATTCACCATTATCGTTTCAGACCCACCTCCCAACCCCGAGGGGACCCATGCATT
GCATCTCAATTAGTCAGCAACCAGGTGTGGAAAGTCCCCAGGCTCCCCAGCAGGCAGAAGTATGCAAAGC
ATGCGTCTCAATTAGTCAGCAACCATAGTCCCGCCCCTAACTCCGCCCATCCCGCCCCTAACTCCGCCCA
GTTCCGCCCATTCTCCGCCCCATGGCTGACTAATTTTTTTTATTTATGCAGAGGCCGAGGCCGCCTCGGC
CTCTGAGCTATTCCAGAAGTAGTGAGGAGGCTTTTTTGGAGGCCTAGGCTTTTGCAAAAAGCTTTCTAGA
GGTACCACCGGAGCTTACCATGACCGAGTACAAGCCCACGGTGCGCCTCGCCACCCGCGACGACGTCCCC
AGGGCCGTACGCACCCTCGCCGCCGCGTTCGCCGACTACCCCGCCACGCGCCACACCGTCGATCCGGACC
GCCACATCGAGCGGGTCACCGAGCTGCAAGAACTCTTCCTCACGCGCGTCGGGCTCGACATCGGCAAGGT
GTGGGTCGCGGACGACGGCGCCGCCGTGGCGGTCTGGACCACGCCGGAGAGCGTCGAAGCGGGGGCGGTG
TTCGCCGAGATCGGCCCGCGCATGGCCGAGTTGAGCGGTTCCCGGCTGGCCGCGCAGCAACAGATGGAAG
GCCTCCTGGCGCCGCACCGGCCCAAGGAGCCCGCGTGGTTCCTGGCCACCGTCGGCGTCTCGCCCGACCA
CCAGGGCAAGGGTCTGGGCAGCGCCGTCGTGCTCCCCGGAGTGGAGGCGGCCGAGCGCGCCGGGGTGCCC
GCCTTCCTGGAGACCTCCGCGCCCCGCAACCTCCCCTTCTACGAGCGGCTCGGCTTCACCGTCACCGCCG
ACGTCGAGGTGCCCGAAGGACCGCGCACCTGGTGCATGACCCGCAAGCCCGGTGCCAGTTAACGAATTCT
AGATCTTGAGACAAATGGCAGTATTCATCCACAATTTTAAAAGAAAAGGGGGGATTGGGGGGTACAGTGC
AGGGGAAAGAATAGTAGACATAATAGCAACAGACATACAAACTAAAGAATTACAAAAACAAATTACAAAA
ATTCAAAATTTTCGGGTTTATTACAGGGACAGCAGAGATCCACTTTGGCGCCGGCTCGAGGCCTGCAGGT
GCAAAGATGGATAAAGTTTTAAACAGAGAGGAATCTTTGCAGCTAATGGACCTTCTAGGTCTTGAAAGGA
GTGGGAATT
