>Addgene plasmid #142523 | TFORF2523 | depositor partial sequence | sequence record 279707 | Insert
ACCGCCACCATGGAGGAACACGGAGTGACCCAAACCGAACATATGGCTACCATAGAAGCACATGCAGTGG
CCCAGCAAGTGCAGCAGGTCCATGTGGCTACTTACACCGAGCATAGTATGCTGAGTGCTGATGAAGACTC
GCCTTCTTCTCCCGAGGACACCTCTTACGATGACTCAGATATACTCAACTCCACAGCAGCTGATGAGGTG
ACAGCTCATCTGGCAGCTGCAGGTCCTGTGGGAATGGCCGCTGCTGCTGCTGTGGCAACAGGAAAGAAAC
GGAAACGGCCTCATGTATTTGAGTCTAATCCATCTATCCGGAAGAGGCAACAAACACGTTTGCTTCGGAA
ACTTCGAGCCACGTTAGATGAATATACTACTCGTGTGGGACAGCAAGCTATTGTCCTCTGTATCTCACCC
TCCAAACCTAACCCTGTCTTTAAAGTGTTTGGTGCAGCACCTTTGGAGAATGTGGTGCGTAAGTACAAGA
GCATGATCCTGGAAGACCTGGAGTCTGCTCTGGCAGAACACGCCCCTGCGCCACAGGAGGTTAACTCAGA
ACTGCCGCCTCTCACCATCGACGGAATTCCAGTCTCTGTGGACAAAATGACCCAGGCCCAGCTTCGGGCA
TTTATCCCAGAGATGCTCAAGTACTCTACAGGTCGGGGAAAACCAGGCTGGGGGAAAGAAAGCTGCAAGC
CCATCTGGTGGCCTGAAGATATCCCCTGGGCAAATGTCCGGAGTGATGTCCGCACAGAAGAGCAAAAGCA
GAGGGTTTCATGGACCCAGGCACTACGGACCATAGTTAAAAACTGTTATAAACAGCATGGGCGGGAAGAC
CTTTTGTATGCCTTTGAAGATCAGCAAACGCAAACACAGGCCACAGCCACACATAGTATAGCTCATCTTG
TACCATCACAGACTGTAGTCCAGACTTTTAGTAACCCTGATGGCACTGTCTCACTTATCCAGGTTGGTAC
GGGGGCAACAGTAGCCACATTGGCTGATGCTTCAGAATTGCCAACCACGGTCACCGTTGCCCAAGTGAAT
TATTCTGCCGTGGCTGATGGAGAGGTGGAACAAAATTGGGCCACGTTACAGGGAGGTGAGATGACCATCC
AGACGACGCAAGCATCAGAGGCCACCCAGGCGGTGGCATCGTTGGCAGAGGCCGCAGTGGCAGCTTCTCA
GGAGATGCAGCAGGGAGCTACAGTCACTATGGCGCTTAACAGCGAAGCTGCCGCCCATGCTGTCGCCACC
CTGGCTGAGGCCACCTTACAAGGTGGGGGACAGATCGTCTTGTCTGGGGAAACCGCAGCAGCCGTCGGAG
CACTTACTGGAGTCCAAGATGCTAATGGCCTGGTCCAGATCCCTGTGAGCATGTACCAGACTGTGGTGAC
CAGCCTCGCCCAGGGCAACGGACCAGTGCAGGTGGCCATGGCCCCTGTGACCACCAGGATATCAGACAGC
GCAGTCACCATGGACGGCCAAGCTGTGGAGGTGGTGACATTGGAACAGTAGTAATGAACTAGTCCGTAAC
TTGAAAGTATTTCGATTTCTTGGCTTTATATATCTTGTGGAAAGGACGATTGCGTCCGGACTGCAGCTTG
ACG
