>Addgene plasmid #142523 | TFORF2523 | depositor partial sequence | sequence record 279708 | Barcode
TTGCGTCCGGACTGCAGCTTGACG
